>Addgene plasmid #80899 | MCS-13X Linker-BioID2-HA | depositor full sequence | sequence record 158466 | MCS-13X Linker-BioID2-HA sequence 6335 bps
GACGGATCGGGAGATCTCCCGATCCCCTATGGTCGACTCTCAGTACAATCTGCTCTGATGCCGCATAGTT
AAGCCAGTATCTGCTCCCTGCTTGTGTGTTGGAGGTCGCTGAGTAGTGCGCGAGCAAAATTTAAGCTACA
ACAAGGCAAGGCTTGACCGACAATTGCATGAAGAATCTGCTTAGGGTTAGGCGTTTTGCGCTGCTTCGCG
ATGTACGGGCCAGATATACGCGTTGACATTGATTATTGACTAGTTATTAATAGTAATCAATTACGGGGTC
ATTAGTTCATAGCCCATATATGGAGTTCCGCGTTACATAACTTACGGTAAATGGCCCGCCTGGCTGACCG
CCCAACGACCCCCGCCCATTGACGTCAATAATGACGTATGTTCCCATAGTAACGCCAATAGGGACTTTCC
ATTGACGTCAATGGGTGGACTATTTACGGTAAACTGCCCACTTGGCAGTACATCAAGTGTATCATATGCC
AAGTACGCCCCCTATTGACGTCAATGACGGTAAATGGCCCGCCTGGCATTATGCCCAGTACATGACCTTA
TGGGACTTTCCTACTTGGCAGTACATCTACGTATTAGTCATCGCTATTACCATGGTGATGCGGTTTTGGC
AGTACATCAATGGGCGTGGATAGCGGTTTGACTCACGGGGATTTCCAAGTCTCCACCCCATTGACGTCAA
TGGGAGTTTGTTTTGGCACCAAAATCAACGGGACTTTCCAAAATGTCGTAACAACTCCGCCCCATTGACG
CAAATGGGCGGTAGGCGTGTACGGTGGGAGGTCTATATAAGCAGAGCTCTCTGGCTAACTAGAGAACCCA
CTGCTTACTGGCTTATCGAAATTAATACGACTCACTATAGGGAGACCCAAGCTGGCTAGCGCTTAAGGCC
TGTTAACCGGTCGTACGTCTCCGGATTCGAATTCGGATCCCATCTTTTTTCGGAATTCGGATCCGGTGGA
GGCGGGTCTGGAGGCGGGGGTAGTGGCGGGGGTGGAAGCGGGGGTGGAGGCGGGTCGGGTGGCGGAGGTA
GCGGAGGCGGTGGAAGTGGAGGCGGTGGAAGTGGTGGAGGAGGTTCTGGTGGCGGAGGTAGCGGTGGCGG
AGGTAGCGGAGGCGGTGGAAGTGGTGGCGGAGGTAGCGGAGGCGGTGGATCGGCGCGCCGTTTCAAGAAC
CTGATCTGGCTGAAGGAGGTGGACAGCACCCAGGAGAGACTGAAGGAGTGGAACGTGAGCTACGGCACCG
CCCTGGTGGCCGACAGACAGACCAAGGGCAGAGGCGGCCTGGGCAGAAAGTGGCTGAGCCAGGAGGGCGG
CCTGTACTTCAGCTTCCTGCTGAACCCCAAGGAGTTCGAGAACCTGCTGCAGCTGCCCCTGGTGCTGGGC
CTGAGCGTGAGCGAGGCCCTGGAGGAGATCACCGAGATCCCCTTCAGCCTGAAGTGGCCCAACGACGTGT
ACTTCCAGGAGAAGAAGGTGAGCGGCGTGCTGTGCGAGCTGAGCAAGGACAAGCTGATCGTGGGCATCGG
CATCAACGTGAACCAGAGAGAGATCCCCGAGGAGATCAAGGACAGAGCCACCACCCTGTACGAGATCACC
GGCAAGGACTGGGACAGAAAGGAGGTGCTGCTGAAGGTGCTGAAGAGAATCAGCGAGAACCTGAAGAAGT
TCAAGGAGAAGAGCTTCAAGGAGTTCAAGGGCAAGATCGAGAGCAAGATGCTGTACCTGGGCGAGGAGGT
GAAGCTGCTGGGCGAGGGCAAGATCACCGGCAAGCTGGTGGGCCTGAGCGAGAAGGGCGGCGCCCTGATC
CTGACCGAGGAGGGCATCAAGGAGATCCTGAGCGGCGAGTTCAGCCTGAGAAGAAGCTACCCTTACGATG
TACCGGATTACGCATAGGTTTAAACCGCTGATCAGCCTCGACTGTGCCTTCTAGTGCCAGCCATCTGTTG
TTTGCCCCTCCCCCGTGCCTTCCTTGACCCTGGAAGGTGCCACTCCCACTGTCCTTTCCTAATAAAATGA
GGAAATTGCATCGCATTGTCTGAGTAGGTGTCATTCTATTCTGGGGGGTGGGGTGGGGCAGGACAGCAAG
GGGGAGGATTGGGAAGACAATAGCAGGCATGCTGGGGATGCGGTGGGCTCTATGGCTTCTGAGGCGGAAA
GAACCAGCTGGGGCTCTAGGGGGTATCCCC
[124 nt withheld, positions 2201-2324]
C
[32 nt withheld, positions 2326-2357]
CA
[57 nt withheld, positions 2360-2416]
A
[49 nt withheld, positions 2418-2466]
CCTTTGACGTTGGAGTCCACGTTCTTT
[37 nt withheld, positions 2494-2530]
ACCCTATCTCGGTCTATTCTTTTGATTTATAAGGGATTTTGGGGATTTCGGCCTATTGGTTAAAAAATGA
GCTGATTTAACAAAAATTTAACGCGAATTAATTCTGTGGAATGTGTGTCAGTTAGGGTGTGGAAAGTCCC
CAGGCTCCCCAGGCAGGCAGAAGTATGCAAAGCATGCATCTCAATTAGTCAGCAACCAGGTGTGGAAAGT
CCCCAGGCTCCCCAGCAGGCAGAAGTATGCAAAGCATGCATCTCAATTAGTCAGCAACCATAGTCCCGCC
CCTAACTCCGCCCATCCCGCCCCTAACTCCGCCCAGTTCCGCCCATTCTCCGCCCCATGGCTGACTAATT
TTTTTTATTTATGCAGAGGCCGAGGCCGCCTCTGCCTCTGAGCTATTCCAGAAGTAGTGAGGAGGCTTTT
TTGGAGGCCTAGGCTTTTGCAAAAAGCTCCCGGGAGCTTGTATATCCATTTTCGGATCTGATCAAGAGAC
AGGATGAGGATCGTTTCGCATGATTGAACAAGATGGATTGCACGCAGGTTCTCCGGCCGCTTGGGTGGAG
AGGCTATTCGGCTATGACTGGGCACAACAGACAATCGGCTGCTCTGATGCCGCCGTGTTCCGGCTGTCAG
CGCAGGGGCGCCCGGTTCTTTTTGTCAAGACCGACCTGTCCGGTGCCCTGAATGAACTGCAGGACGAGGC
AGCGCGGCTATCGTGGCTGGCCACGACGGGCGTTCCTTGCGCAGCTGTGCTCGACGTTGTCACTGAAGCG
GGAAGGGACTGGCTGCTATTGGGCGAAGTGCCGGGGCAGGATCTCCTGTCATCTCACCTTGCTCCTGCCG
AGAAAGTATCCATCATGGCTGATGCAATGCGGCGGCTGCATACGCTTGATCCGGCTACCTGCCCATTCGA
CCACCAAGCGAAACATCGCATCGAGCGAGCACGTACTCGGATGGAAGCCGGTCTTGTCGATCAGGATGAT
CTGGACGAAGAGCATCAGGGGCTCGCGCCAGCCGAACTGTTCGCCAGGCTCAAGGCGCGCATGCCCGACG
GCGAGGATCTCGTCGTGACCCATGGCGATGCCTGCTTGCCGAATATCATGGTGGAAAATGGCCGCTTTTC
TGGATTCATCGACTGTGGCCGGCTGGGTGTGGCGGACCGCTATCAGGACATAGCGTTGGCTACCCGTGAT
ATTGCTGAAGAGCTTGGCGGCGAATGGGCTGACCGCTTCCTCGTGCTTTACGGTATCGCCGCTCCCGATT
CGCAGCGCATCGCCTTCTATCGCCTTCTTGACGAGTTCTTCTGAGCGGGACTCTGGGGTTCGAAATGACC
GACCAAGCGACGCCCAACCTGCCATCACGAGATTTCGATTCCACCGCCGCCTTCTATGAAAGGTTGGGCT
TCGGAATCGTTTTCCGGGACGCCGGCTGGATGATCCTCCAGCGCGGGGATCTCATGCTGGAGTTCTTCGC
CCACCCCAACTTGTTTATTGCAGCTTATAATGGTTACAAATAAAGCAATAGCATCACAAATTTCACAAAT
AAAGCATTTTTTTCACTGCATTCTAGTTGTGGTTTGTCCAAACTCATCAATGTATCTTATCATGTCTGTA
TACCGTCGACCTCTAGCTAGAGCTTGGCGTAATCATGGTCATAGCTGTTTCCTGTGTGAAATTGTTATCC
GCTCACAATTCCACACAACATACGAGCCGGAAGCATAAAGTGTAAAGCCTGGGGTGCCTAATGAGTGAGC
TAACTCACATTAATTGCGTTGCGCTCACTGCCCGCTTTCCAGTCGGGAAACCTGTCGTGCCAGCTGCATT
AATGAATCGGCCAACGCGCGGGGAGAGGCGGTTTGCGTATTGGGCGCTCTTCCGCTTCCTCGCTCACTGA
CTCGCTGCGCTCGGTCGTTCGGCTGCGGCGAGCGGTATCAGCTCACTCAAAGGCGGTAATACGGTTATCC
ACAGAATCAGGGGATAACGCAGGAAAGAACATGTGAGCAAAAGGCCAGCAAAAGGCCAGGAACCGTAAAA
AGGCCGCGTTGCTGGCGTTTTTCCATAGGCTCCGCCCCCCTGACGAGCATCACAAAAATCGACGCTCAAG
TCAGAGGTGGCGAAACCCGACAGGACTATAAAGATACCAGGCGTTTCCCCCTGGAAGCTCCCTCGTGCGC
TCTCCTGTTCCGACCCTGCCGCTTACCGGATACCTGTCCGCCTTTCTCCCTTCGGGAAGCGTGGCGCTTT
CTCAATGCTCACGCTGTAGGTATCTCAGTTCGGTGTAGGTCGTTCGCTCCAAGCTGGGCTGTGTGCACGA
ACCCCCCGTTCAGCCCGACCGCTGCGCCTTATCCGGTAACTATCGTCTTGAGTCCAACCCGGTAAGACAC
GACTTATCGCCACTGGCAGCAGCCACTGGTAACAGGATTAGCAGAGCGAGGTATGTAGGCGGTGCTACAG
AGTTCTTGAAGTGGTGGCCTAACTACGGCTACACTAGAAGGACAGTATTTGGTATCTGCGCTCTGCTGAA
GCCAGTTACCTTCGGAAAAAGAGTTGGTAGCTCTTGATCCGGCAAACAAACCACCGCTGGTAGCGGTGGT
TTTTTTGTTTGCAAGCAGCAGATTACGCGCAGAAAAAAAGGATCTCAAGAAGATCCTTTGATCTTTTCTA
CGGGGTCTGACGCTCAGTGGAACGAAAACTCACGTTAAGGGATTTTGGTCATGAGATTATCAAAAAGGAT
CTTCACCTAGATCCTTTTAAATTAAAAATGAAGTTTTAAATCAATCTAAAGTATATATGAGTAAACTTGG
TCTGACAGTTACCAATGCTTAATCAGTGAGGCACCTATCTCAGCGATCTGTCTATTTCGTTCATCCATAG
TTGCCTGACTCCCCGTCGTGTAGATAACTACGATACGGGAGGGCTTACCATCTGGCCCCAGTGCTGCAAT
GATACCGCGAGACCCACGCTCACCGGCTCCAGATTTATCAGCAATAAACCAGCCAGCCGGAAGGGCCGAG
CGCAGAAGTGGTCCTGCAACTTTATCCGCCTCCATCCAGTCTATTAATTGTTGCCGGGAAGCTAGAGTAA
GTAGTTCGCCAGTTAATAGTTTGCGCAACGTTGTTGCCATTGCTACAGGCATCGTGGTGTCACGCTCGTC
GTTTGGTATGGCTTCATTCAGCTCCGGTTCCCAACGATCAAGGCGAGTTACATGATCCCCCATGTTGTGC
AAAAAAGCGGTTAGCTCCTTCGGTCCTCCGATCGTTGTCAGAAGTAAGTTGGCCGCAGTGTTATCACTCA
TGGTTATGGCAGCACTGCATAATTCTCTTACTGTCATGCCATCCGTAAGATGCTTTTCTGTGACTGGTGA
GTACTCAACCAAGTCATTCTGAGAATAGTGTATGCGGCGACCGAGTTGCTCTTGCCCGGCGTCAATACGG
GATAATACCGCGCCACATAGCAGAACTTTAAAAGTGCTCATCATTGGAAAACGTTCTTCGGGGCGAAAAC
TCTCAAGGATCTTACCGCTGTTGAGATCCAGTTCGATGTAACCCACTCGTGCACCCAACTGATCTTCAGC
ATCTTTTACTTTCACCAGCGTTTCTGGGTGAGCAAAAACAGGAAGGCAAAATGCCGCAAAAAAGGGAATA
AGGGCGACACGGAAATGTTGAATACTCATACTCTTCCTTTTTCAATATTATTGAAGCATTTATCAGGGTT
ATTGTCTCATGAGCGGATACATATTTGAATGTATTTAGAAAAATAAACAAATAGGGGTTCCGCGCACATT
TCCCCGAAAAGTGCCACCTGACGTC
Features (pLannotate 1.2.2; 20 found; start..end, strand, type, name):
     36..80      -  misc_feature   bom (fragment): basis of mobility region from pBR322
    235..614     +  enhancer       CMV enhancer: human cytomegalovirus immediate early enhancer
    615..818     +  promoter       CMV promoter: human cytomegalovirus (CMV) immediate early promoter
    814..847     +  LTR            5' LTR (truncated) (fragment): truncated 5' long terminal repeat (LTR) from HIV-1
    863..881     +  promoter       T7 promoter: promoter for bacteriophage T7 RNA polymerase
   1182..1877    +  CDS            BioID2: promiscuous R40G mutant of a biotin protein ligase from Aquifex aeolicus (Kim et al., 2016)
   1932..2155    +  polyA_signal   bGH poly(A) signal: bovine growth hormone polyadenylation signal
   2159..2180    +  promoter       SV40 promoter (fragment): SV40 enhancer and early promoter
   2201..2629    +  rep_origin     f1 ori (sequence partly withheld): f1 bacteriophage origin of replication; arrow indicates direction of (+) strand synthesis
   2643..2973    +  promoter       SV40 promoter: SV40 enhancer and early promoter
   3040..3831    +  CDS            neo: KKA2_KLEPN - Also known as kan, nptII. Experimental evidence at protein level: Swiss-Prot protein existence level 1. Resistance to kanamycin, neomycin, paromomycin, ribostamycin, butirosin and gentamicin B. From Klebsiella pneumoniae.
   3855..4013    +  CDS            ble (fragment): BLE_KLEPN - Experimental evidence at protein level: Swiss-Prot protein existence level 1. Binding protein with a strong affinity to the bleomycin family of antibiotics. Binds to CL990; an antimitotic-antibiotic compound. From Klebsiella pneumoniae.
   4008..4129    +  polyA_signal   SV40 poly(A) signal: SV40 polyadenylation signal
   4202..4218    -  protein_bind   lac operator: The lac repressor binds to the lac operator to inhibit transcription in E. coli. This inhibition can be relieved by adding lactose or isopropyl-β-D-thiogalactopyranoside (IPTG). lac repressor encoded by lacI
   4226..4256    -  promoter       lac promoter: promoter for the E. coli lac operon
   4271..4292    -  protein_bind   CAP binding site: CAP binding activates transcription in the presence of cAMP. E. coli catabolite activator protein
   4305..4397    -  CDS            lacI (fragment): lac repressor; lacI; The lac repressor binds to the lac operator to inhibit transcription in E. coli. This inhibition can be relieved by adding lactose or isopropyl-β-D-thiogalactopyranoside (IPTG).
   4580..5168    -  rep_origin     ori: high-copy-number ColE1/pMB1/pBR322/pUC origin of replication
   5339..6199    -  CDS            AmpR: β-lactamase; bla; confers resistance to ampicillin, carbenicillin, and related antibiotics
   6200..6304    -  promoter       AmpR promoter: bla
