>Addgene plasmid #80899 | MCS-13X Linker-BioID2-HA | addgene full sequence | sequence record 181185 | Addgene NGS Result
GACGGATCGGGAGATCTCCCGATCCCCTATGGTGCACTCTCAGTACAATCTGCTCTGATGCCGCATAGTT
AAGCCAGTATCTGCTCCCTGCTTGTGTGTTGGAGGTCGCTGAGTAGTGCGCGAGCAAAATTTAAGCTACA
ACAAGGCAAGGCTTGACCGACAATTGCATGAAGAATCTGCTTAGGGTTAGGCGTTTTGCGCTGCTTCGCG
ATGTACGGGCCAGATATACGCGTTGACATTGATTATTGACTAGTTATTAATAGTAATCAATTACGGGGTC
ATTAGTTCATAGCCCATATATGGAGTTCCGCGTTACATAACTTACGGTAAATGGCCCGCCTGGCTGACCG
CCCAACGACCCCCGCCCATTGACGTCAATAATGACGTATGTTCCCATAGTAACGCCAATAGGGACTTTCC
ATTGACGTCAATGGGTGGAGTATTTACGGTAAACTGCCCACTTGGCAGTACATCAAGTGTATCATATGCC
AAGTACGCCCCCTATTGACGTCAATGACGGTAAATGGCCCGCCTGGCATTATGCCCAGTACATGACCTTA
TGGGACTTTCCTACTTGGCAGTACATCTACGTATTAGTCATCGCTATTACCATGGTGATGCGGTTTTGGC
AGTACATCAATGGGCGTGGATAGCGGTTTGACTCACGGGGATTTCCAAGTCTCCACCCCATTGACGTCAA
TGGGAGTTTGTTTTGGCACCAAAATCAACGGGACTTTCCAAAATGTCGTAACAACTCCGCCCCATTGACG
CAAATGGGCGGTAGGCGTGTACGGTGGGAGGTCTATATAAGCAGAGCTCTCTGGCTAACTAGAGAACCCA
CTGCTTACTGGCTTATCGAAATTAATACGACTCACTATAGGGAGACCCAAGCTGGCTAGCGCTTAAGGCC
TGTTAACCGGTCGTACGTCTCCGGATTCGAATTCGGATCCCATCTTTTTTCGGAATTCGGATCCGGTGGA
GGCGGGTCTGGAGGCGGGGGTAGTGGCGGGGGTGGAAGCGGGGGTGGAGGCGGGTCGGGTGGCGGAGGTA
GCGGAGGCGGTGGAAGTGGAGGCGGTGGAAGTGGTGGAGGAGGTTCTGGTGGCGGAGGTAGCGGTGGCGG
AGGTAGCGGAGGCGGTGGAAGTGGTGGCGGAGGTAGCGGAGGCGGTGGATCGGCGCGCCGTTTCAAGAAC
CTGATCTGGCTGAAGGAGGTGGACAGCACCCAGGAGAGACTGAAGGAGTGGAACGTTAGCTACGGCACCG
CCCTGGTGGCCGACAGACAGACCAAGGGCAGAGGCGGCCTGGGCAGAAAGTGGCTGAGCCAGGAGGGCGG
CCTGTACTTCAGCTTCCTGCTGAACCCCAAGGAGTTCGAGAACCTGCTGCAGCTGCCCCTGGTGCTGGGC
CTGAGCGTGAGCGAGGCCCTGGAGGAGATCACCGAGATCCCCTTCAGCCTGAAGTGGCCCAACGACGTGT
ACTTCCAGGAGAAGAAGGTGAGCGGCGTGCTGTGCGAGCTGAGCAAGGACAAGCTGATCGTGGGCATCGG
CATCAACGTGAACCAGAGAGAGATCCCCGAGGAGATCAAGGACAGAGCCACCACCCTGTACGAGATCACC
GGCAAGGACTGGGACAGAAAGGAGGTGCTGCTGAAGGTGCTGAAGAGAATCAGCGAGAACCTGAAGAAGT
TCAAGGAGAAGAGCTTCAAGGAGTTCAAGGGCAAGATCGAGAGCAAGATGCTGTACCTGGGCGAGGAGGT
GAAGCTGCTGGGCGAGGGCAAGATCACCGGCAAGCTGGTGGGCCTGAGCGAGAAGGGCGGCGCCCTGATC
CTGACCGAGGAGGGCATCAAGGAGATCCTGAGCGGCGAGTTCAGCCTGAGAAGAAGCTACCCTTACGATG
TACCGGATTACGCATAGGTTTAAACCGCTGATCAGCCTCGACTGTGCCTTCTAGTTGCCAGCCATCTGTT
GTTTGCCCCTCCCCCGTGCCTTCCTTGACCCTGGAAGGTGCCACTCCCACTGTCCTTTCCTAATAAAATG
AGGAAATTGCATCGCATTGTCTGAGTAGGTGTCATTCTATTCTGGGGGGTGGGGTGGGGCAGGACAGCAA
GGGGGAGGATTGGGAAGACAATAGCAGGCATGCTGGGGATGCGGTGGGCTCTATGGCTTCTGAGGCGGAA
AGAACCAGCTGGGGCTCTAGGGGGTATCCCC
[124 nt withheld, positions 2202-2325]
C
[91 nt withheld, positions 2327-2417]
A
[49 nt withheld, positions 2419-2467]
CCTTTGACGTTGGAGTCCACGTTCTTT
[37 nt withheld, positions 2495-2531]
ACCCTATCTCGGTCTATTCTTTTGATTTATAAGGGATTTTGCCGATTTCGGCCTATTGGTTAAAAAATGA
GCTGATTTAACAAAAATTTAACGCGAATTAATTCTGTGGAATGTGTGTCAGTTAGGGTGTGGAAAGTCCC
CAGGCTCCCCAGCAGGCAGAAGTATGCAAAGCATGCATCTCAATTAGTCAGCAACCAGGTGTGGAAAGTC
CCCAGGCTCCCCAGCAGGCAGAAGTATGCAAAGCATGCATCTCAATTAGTCAGCAACCATAGTCCCGCCC
CTAACTCCGCCCATCCCGCCCCTAACTCCGCCCAGTTCCGCCCATTCTCCGCCCCATGGCTGACTAATTT
TTTTTATTTATGCAGAGGCCGAGGCCGCCTCTGCCTCTGAGCTATTCCAGAAGTAGTGAGGAGGCTTTTT
TGGAGGCCTAGGCTTTTGCAAAAAGCTCCCGGGAGCTTGTATATCCATTTTCGGATCTGATCAAGAGACA
GGATGAGGATCGTTTCGCATGATTGAACAAGATGGATTGCACGCAGGTTCTCCGGCCGCTTGGGTGGAGA
GGCTATTCGGCTATGACTGGGCACAACAGACAATCGGCTGCTCTGATGCCGCCGTGTTCCGGCTGTCAGC
GCAGGGGCGCCCGGTTCTTTTTGTCAAGACCGACCTGTCCGGTGCCCTGAATGAACTGCAGGACGAGGCA
GCGCGGCTATCGTGGCTGGCCACGACGGGCGTTCCTTGCGCAGCTGTGCTCGACGTTGTCACTGAAGCGG
GAAGGGACTGGCTGCTATTGGGCGAAGTGCCGGGGCAGGATCTCCTGTCATCTCACCTTGCTCCTGCCGA
GAAAGTATCCATCATGGCTGATGCAATGCGGCGGCTGCATACGCTTGATCCGGCTACCTGCCCATTCGAC
CACCAAGCGAAACATCGCATCGAGCGAGCACGTACTCGGATGGAAGCCGGTCTTGTCGATCAGGATGATC
TGGACGAAGAGCATCAGGGGCTCGCGCCAGCCGAACTGTTCGCCAGGCTCAAGGCGCGCATGCCCGACGG
CGAGGATCTCGTCGTGACCCATGGCGATGCCTGCTTGCCGAATATCATGGTGGAAAATGGCCGCTTTTCT
GGATTCATCGACTGTGGCCGGCTGGGTGTGGCGGACCGCTATCAGGACATAGCGTTGGCTACCCGTGATA
TTGCTGAAGAGCTTGGCGGCGAATGGGCTGACCGCTTCCTCGTGCTTTACGGTATCGCCGCTCCCGATTC
GCAGCGCATCGCCTTCTATCGCCTTCTTGACGAGTTCTTCTGAGCGGGACTCTGGGGTTCGAAATGACCG
ACCAAGCGACGCCCAACCTGCCATCACGAGATTTCGATTCCACCGCCGCCTTCTATGAAAGGTTGGGCTT
CGGAATCGTTTTCCGGGACGCCGGCTGGATGATCCTCCAGCGCGGGGATCTCATGCTGGAGTTCTTCGCC
CACCCCAACTTGTTTATTGCAGCTTATAATGGTTACAAATAAAGCAATAGCATCACAAATTTCACAAATA
AAGCATTTTTTTCACTGCATTCTAGTTGTGGTTTGTCCAAACTCATCAATGTATCTTATCATGTCTGTAT
ACCGTCGACCTCTAGCTAGAGCTTGGCGTAATCATGGTCATAGCTGTTTCCTGTGTGAAATTGTTATCCG
CTCACAATTCCACACAACATACGAGCCGGAAGCATAAAGTGTAAAGCCTGGGGTGCCTAATGAGTGAGCT
AACTCACATTAATTGCGTTGCGCTCACTGCCCGCTTTCCAGTCGGGAAACCTGTCGTGCCAGCTGCATTA
ATGAATCGGCCAACGCGCGGGGAGAGGCGGTTTGCGTATTGGGCGCTCTTCCGCTTCCTCGCTCACTGAC
TCGCTGCGCTCGGTCGTTCGGCTGCGGCGAGCGGTATCAGCTCACTCAAAGGCGGTAATACGGTTATCCA
CAGAATCAGGGGATAACGCAGGAAAGAACATGTGAGCAAAAGGCCAGCAAAAGGCCAGGAACCGTAAAAA
GGCCGCGTTGCTGGCGTTTTTCCATAGGCTCCGCCCCCCTGACGAGCATCACAAAAATCGACGCTCAAGT
CAGAGGTGGCGAAACCCGACAGGACTATAAAGATACCAGGCGTTTCCCCCTGGAAGCTCCCTCGTGCGCT
CTCCTGTTCCGACCCTGCCGCTTACCGGATACCTGTCCGCCTTTCTCCCTTCGGGAAGCGTGGCGCTTTC
TCATAGCTCACGCTGTAGGTATCTCAGTTCGGTGTAGGTCGTTCGCTCCAAGCTGGGCTGTGTGCACGAA
CCCCCCGTTCAGCCCGACCGCTGCGCCTTATCCGGTAACTATCGTCTTGAGTCCAACCCGGTAAGACACG
ACTTATCGCCACTGGCAGCAGCCACTGGTAACAGGATTAGCAGAGCGAGGTATGTAGGCGGTGCTACAGA
GTTCTTGAAGTGGTGGCCTAACTACGGCTACACTAGAAGAACAGTATTTGGTATCTGCGCTCTGCTGAAG
CCAGTTACCTTCGGAAAAAGAGTTGGTAGCTCTTGATCCGGCAAACAAACCACCGCTGGTAGCGGTGGTT
TTTTTGTTTGCAAGCAGCAGATTACGCGCAGAAAAAAAGGATCTCAAGAAGATCCTTTGATCTTTTCTAC
GGGGTCTGACGCTCAGTGGAACGAAAACTCACGTTAAGGGATTTTGGTCATGAGATTATCAAAAAGGATC
TTCACCTAGATCCTTTTAAATTAAAAATGAAGTTTTAAATCAATCTAAAGTATATATGAGTAAACTTGGT
CTGACAGTTACCAATGCTTAATCAGTGAGGCACCTATCTCAGCGATCTGTCTATTTCGTTCATCCATAGT
TGCCTGACTCCCCGTCGTGTAGATAACTACGATACGGGAGGGCTTACCATCTGGCCCCAGTGCTGCAATG
ATACCGCGAGACCCACGCTCACCGGCTCCAGATTTATCAGCAATAAACCAGCCAGCCGGAAGGGCCGAGC
GCAGAAGTGGTCCTGCAACTTTATCCGCCTCCATCCAGTCTATTAATTGTTGCCGGGAAGCTAGAGTAAG
TAGTTCGCCAGTTAATAGTTTGCGCAACGTTGTTGCCATTGCTACAGGCATCGTGGTGTCACGCTCGTCG
TTTGGTATGGCTTCATTCAGCTCCGGTTCCCAACGATCAAGGCGAGTTACATGATCCCCCATGTTGTGCA
AAAAAGCGGTTAGCTCCTTCGGTCCTCCGATCGTTGTCAGAAGTAAGTTGGCCGCAGTGTTATCACTCAT
GGTTATGGCAGCACTGCATAATTCTCTTACTGTCATGCCATCCGTAAGATGCTTTTCTGTGACTGGTGAG
TACTCAACCAAGTCATTCTGAGAATAGTGTATGCGGCGACCGAGTTGCTCTTGCCCGGCGTCAATACGGG
ATAATACCGCGCCACATAGCAGAACTTTAAAAGTGCTCATCATTGGAAAACGTTCTTCGGGGCGAAAACT
CTCAAGGATCTTACCGCTGTTGAGATCCAGTTCGATGTAACCCACTCGTGCACCCAACTGATCTTCAGCA
TCTTTTACTTTCACCAGCGTTTCTGGGTGAGCAAAAACAGGAAGGCAAAATGCCGCAAAAAAGGGAATAA
GGGCGACACGGAAATGTTGAATACTCATACTCTTCCTTTTTCAATATTATTGAAGCATTTATCAGGGTTA
TTGTCTCATGAGCGGATACATATTTGAATGTATTTAGAAAAATAAACAAATAGGGGTTCCGCGCACATTT
CCCCGAAAAGTGCCACCTGACGTC
Features (pLannotate 1.2.2; 20 found; start..end, strand, type, name):
     28..80      -  misc_feature   bom (fragment): basis of mobility region from pBR322
    235..614     +  enhancer       CMV enhancer: human cytomegalovirus immediate early enhancer
    615..818     +  promoter       CMV promoter: human cytomegalovirus (CMV) immediate early promoter
    814..847     +  LTR            5' LTR (truncated) (fragment): truncated 5' long terminal repeat (LTR) from HIV-1
    863..881     +  promoter       T7 promoter: promoter for bacteriophage T7 RNA polymerase
   1182..1877    +  CDS            BioID2: promiscuous R40G mutant of a biotin protein ligase from Aquifex aeolicus (Kim et al., 2016)
   1932..2156    +  polyA_signal   bGH poly(A) signal: bovine growth hormone polyadenylation signal
   2160..2181    +  promoter       SV40 promoter (fragment): SV40 enhancer and early promoter
   2202..2630    +  rep_origin     f1 ori (sequence partly withheld): f1 bacteriophage origin of replication; arrow indicates direction of (+) strand synthesis
   2644..2973    +  promoter       SV40 promoter: SV40 enhancer and early promoter
   3040..3831    +  CDS            neo: KKA2_KLEPN - Also known as kan, nptII. Experimental evidence at protein level: Swiss-Prot protein existence level 1. Resistance to kanamycin, neomycin, paromomycin, ribostamycin, butirosin and gentamicin B. From Klebsiella pneumoniae.
   3855..4013    +  CDS            ble (fragment): BLE_KLEPN - Experimental evidence at protein level: Swiss-Prot protein existence level 1. Binding protein with a strong affinity to the bleomycin family of antibiotics. Binds to CL990; an antimitotic-antibiotic compound. From Klebsiella pneumoniae.
   4008..4129    +  polyA_signal   SV40 poly(A) signal: SV40 polyadenylation signal
   4202..4218    -  protein_bind   lac operator: The lac repressor binds to the lac operator to inhibit transcription in E. coli. This inhibition can be relieved by adding lactose or isopropyl-β-D-thiogalactopyranoside (IPTG). lac repressor encoded by lacI
   4226..4256    -  promoter       lac promoter: promoter for the E. coli lac operon
   4271..4292    -  protein_bind   CAP binding site: CAP binding activates transcription in the presence of cAMP. E. coli catabolite activator protein
   4305..4397    -  CDS            lacI (fragment): lac repressor; lacI; The lac repressor binds to the lac operator to inhibit transcription in E. coli. This inhibition can be relieved by adding lactose or isopropyl-β-D-thiogalactopyranoside (IPTG).
   4580..5168    -  rep_origin     ori: high-copy-number ColE1/pMB1/pBR322/pUC origin of replication
   5339..6199    -  CDS            AmpR: β-lactamase; bla; confers resistance to ampicillin, carbenicillin, and related antibiotics
   6200..6304    -  promoter       AmpR promoter: bla
