[The description below was written by a language model from this plasmid's Addgene catalogue record and pLannotate feature annotations shown in this document.]
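Description:
MCS-13X Linker-BioID2-HA is an empty mammalian expression backbone built on pcDNA3.1(-), designed so that a protein of interest can be cloned in frame upstream of the BioID2 biotin ligase for proximity-dependent biotin identification. It is propagated in E. coli through a high-copy ColE1/pUC-type origin with ampicillin resistance (AmpR under its own bla promoter), and it also carries an f1 phage origin. For stable selection in mammalian cells, an SV40 enhancer/early promoter drives the neomycin phosphotransferase gene, terminated by an SV40 poly(A) signal, allowing selection with G418. The annotation also flags short fragments such as bom, lac promoter/operator, lacI, ble and an HIV-1 LTR-like stretch. These appear to be backbone remnants or incidental matches rather than functional parts.

The expression cassette consists of the human CMV immediate early enhancer and promoter, followed by a T7 promoter, a multiple cloning site, a flexible glycine-serine "13X" linker described as about 25 nm long, the BioID2 coding sequence, a C-terminal HA epitope tag and the bGH polyadenylation signal. BioID2 is a humanized Aquifex aeolicus biotin protein ligase carrying the R40G mutation, which makes it promiscuous so that it biotinylates proteins in its vicinity. The linker and HA tag are not separately annotated in the feature tables, but the depositor places the linker-BioID2-HA segment in the region surrounding the annotated BioID2 CDS. Inserting a gene by restriction cloning yields a bait-linker-BioID2-HA fusion, with the long linker extending the labelling reach of the ligase. The HA tag allows detection of the fusion, and biotinylated neighbours can be captured and identified. The depositor and sequencing-derived records give essentially identical feature maps.
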