Addgene plasmid #80899: MCS-13X Linker-BioID2-HA
Purpose: (Empty Backbone) To fuse your protein of interest to the N-terminus of BioID2 and use in proximity-dependent biotin identification (BioID); MCS and a flexible 25nm GS linker are present upstream of BioID2 and HA tags.
Depositing lab: Kyle Roux. Depositing organization: Sanford Research. Publication: An improved smaller biotin ligase for BioID proximity labeling. Kim DI, Jensen SC, Noble KA, Kc B, Roux KH, Motamedchaboki K, Roux KJ. Mol Biol Cell. 2016 Feb 24. pii: mbc.E15-12-0844. 10.1091/mbc.E15-12-0844 PubMed 26912792.
Backbone
  Vector backbone: pcDNA3.1(-)
  Backbone manufacturer: Thermo Fisher Scientific
  Backbone size (bp): 6335
  Vector type: Mammalian Expression
  Promoter: CMV
  Selectable markers: Neomycin (select with G418)
  Tag / fusion protein: humanized A. aeolicus BioID2 with R40G (C terminal on backbone); HA (C terminal on backbone)
Growth in bacteria
  Bacterial resistance: Ampicillin, 100 μg/mL
  Growth temperature: 37°C
  Growth strain: DH5alpha
  Copy number: Unknown
Gene/Insert
  Cloning method: Restriction Enzyme
  Sequencing primers: 5′ CMV-F; 3′ BGH-rev
Terms and licenses: Academic/Nonprofit Terms; Industry Terms: Not Available to Industry
Depositor comments: Please note that the location of the 13X Linker-BioID2-HA insert in this plasmid is at bp# 975-1907.
How to cite: MCS-13X Linker-BioID2-HA was a gift from Kyle Roux (Addgene plasmid # 80899 ; http://n2t.net/addgene:80899 ; RRID:Addgene_80899)
